Addgene plasmid #198627: pBad-HaloGFP-155-164
Purpose: Green fluorescent Ca2+ ion indicator for bacterial expression.
Depositing lab: Robert Campbell. Depositing organization: The University of Tokyo. Publication: Chemigenetic indicators based on synthetic chelators and green fluorescent protein. Zhu W, Takeuchi S, Imai S, Terada T, Ueda T, Nasu Y, Terai T, Campbell RE. Nat Chem Biol. 2023 Jan;19(1):38-44. doi: 10.1038/s41589-022-01134-z. Epub 2022 Sep 22. PubMed 36138142.
Backbone
  Vector backbone: PBad
  Backbone manufacturer: Invitrogen
  Backbone size w/o insert (bp): 4000
  Vector type: Bacterial Expression
Growth in bacteria
  Bacterial resistance: Ampicillin, 100 μg/mL
  Growth temperature: 37°C
  Growth strain: DH5alpha
  Copy number: High Copy
Gene/Insert
  Gene/Insert name: HaloGFP-155-164
  Species: Synthetic
  Insert size (bp): 1596
  Promoter: araBAD promoter
  Cloning method: Gibson Cloning
  Sequencing primers: 5′ pBAD forward; 3′ pBAD Reverse
Terms and licenses: Academic/Nonprofit Terms; Industry Terms: Not Available to Industry
How to cite: pBad-HaloGFP-155-164 was a gift from Robert Campbell (Addgene plasmid # 198627 ; http://n2t.net/addgene:198627 ; RRID:Addgene_198627)
