[The description below was written by a language model from this plasmid's Addgene catalogue record and pLannotate feature annotations shown in this document.]
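Description:
pBad-HaloGFP-155-164 is a bacterial expression plasmid built on the Invitrogen pBAD backbone, with a sequenced length of about 5.7 kb. It is propagated in E. coli through a high-copy ColE1/pMB1-type origin and selected with ampicillin via the β-lactamase gene (AmpR) under its own promoter. A pBR322 bom region and a short remnant of rop are also present in the backbone. Expression of the insert is driven by the araBAD promoter, with the divergently transcribed araC regulator carried on the same plasmid, so transcription is induced by L-arabinose. The rrnB T1 and T2 terminators lie downstream of the coding region.

The roughly 1.6 kb synthetic insert, assembled by Gibson cloning, encodes a HaloTag–GFP chimera. In the feature table a green fluorescent protein annotated as cEGFP sits between two HaloTag fragments, meaning the GFP is inserted within the self-labelling dehalogenase rather than fused to one end. The "155-164" in the name presumably refers to positions in this design, but the record does not explain it. Upstream, the open reading frame carries the usual pBAD/His-type leader: a short match to a composite tag that includes 6xHis, the T7 gene 10 leader that promotes efficient translation, and an Xpress epitope with an enterokinase cleavage site.

The plasmid is catalogued as a green fluorescent Ca2+ indicator for bacterial expression and comes from work on chemigenetic indicators that combine synthetic chelators with GFP. HaloTag bonds covalently to chloroalkane ligands, so the protein presumably serves as the scaffold for such a chelator ligand, though the record does not describe the ligand or the sensing mechanism.
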