Features (pLannotate 1.2.2; 16 found; start..end, strand, type, name):
     27..311     +  promoter       araBAD promoter: araBAD; promoter of the L-arabinose operon of E. coli; the araC regulatory gene is transcribed in the opposite direction (Guzman et al., 1995)
    357..377     +  CDS            capTEV™ (fragment): composite tag for in vivo biotinylation, TEV protease cleavage, and 6xHis tagging
    378..410     +  CDS            T7 tag (gene 10 leader): leader peptide from bacteriophage T7 gene 10 promotes efficient translation in E. coli
    414..437     +  CDS            Xpress™ tag: Xpress™ epitope tag, including an enterokinase recognition and cleavage site
    453..914     +  CDS            HaloTag® (fragment): modified bacterial dehalogenase that forms covalent bonds with chloroalkane derivatives
    918..1643    +  CDS            cEGFP: cEGFP is a basic (constitutively fluorescent) green fluorescent protein published in 2008, derived from Aequorea victoria.
   1650..2048    +  CDS            HaloTag® (fragment): modified bacterial dehalogenase that forms covalent bonds with chloroalkane derivatives
   2141..2256    +  ncRNA          5S rRNA: Accession: RF00001 - 5S ribosomal RNA
   2260..2346    +  terminator     rrnB T1 terminator: Escherichia coli rrnB; transcription terminator T1 from the E. coli rrnB gene
   2438..2465    +  terminator     rrnB T2 terminator: transcription terminator T2 from the E. coli rrnB gene
   2484..2575    +  promoter       AmpR promoter: bla
   2576..3436    +  CDS            AmpR: β-lactamase; bla; confers resistance to ampicillin, carbenicillin, and related antibiotics
   3607..4195    +  rep_origin     ori: high-copy-number ColE1/pMB1/pBR322/pUC origin of replication
   4381..4521    -  misc_feature   bom: basis of mobility region from pBR322
   4623..4663    -  CDS            rop (fragment): Rop protein, which maintains plasmids at low copy number; rop
   4785..5663    -  CDS            araC: L-arabinose regulatory protein; araC
>Addgene plasmid #198627 | pBad-HaloGFP-155-164 | addgene full sequence | sequence record 389844 | Addgene NGS Result
ACTTTTCATACTCCCGCCATTCAGAGAAGAAACCAATTGTCCATATTGCATCAGACATTGCCGTCACTGC
GTCTTTTACTGGCTCTTCTCGCTAACCAAACCGGTAACCCCGCTTATTAAAAGCATTCTGTAACAAAGCG
GGACCAAAGCCATGACAAAAACGCGTAACAAAAGTGTCTATAATCACGGCAGAAAAGTCCACATTGATTA
TTTGCACGGCGTCACACTTTGCTATGCCATAGCATTTTTATCCATAAGATTAGCGGATCCTACCTGACGC
TTTTTATCGCAACTCTCTACTGTTTCTCCATACCCGTTTTTTGGGCTAACAGGAGGAATTAACCATGGGG
GGTTCTCATCATCATCATCATCATGGTATGGCTAGCATGACTGGTGGACAGCAAATGGGTCGGGATCTGT
ACGACGATGACGATAAGGATCCGAGCTCGAGAATGGCAGAAATCGGTACTGGCTTTCCATTCGACCCCCA
TTATGTGGAAGTCCTGGGCGAGCGCATGCACTACGTCGATGTTGGTCCGCGCGATGGCACCCCTGTGCTG
TTCCTGCACGGTAACCCGACCTCCTCCTACGTGTGGCGCAACATCATCCCGCATGTTGCACCGACCCATC
GCTGCATTGCTCCAGACCTGATCGGTATGGGCAAATCCGACAAACCAGACCTGGGTTATTTCTTCGACGA
CCACGTCCGCTTCATGGATGCCTTCATCGAAGCCCTGGGTCTGGAAGAGGTCGTCTTGGTCATTCACGAC
TGGGGCTCCGCTCTGGGTTTCCACTGGGCCAAGCGCAATCCAGAGCGCGTCAAAGGTATTGCATTTATGG
AGTTCATCCGCCCTATCCCGACCTGGGACGAATGGCCAGAATTTGCCCGCGAGACCTTCCAGGCCTTCCG
CACCGGTGAAAACGTCTATATCAAGGCCGACAAGCAGAAGAACGGCATCAAGGCGAACTTCAAGATCCGC
CACAACATCGAGGACGGCGGCGTGCAGCTCGCCTACCACTACCAGCAGAACACCCCCATCGGCGACGGCC
CCGTGCTGCTGCCCGACAACCACTACCTGAGCGTCCAGTCCAAACTTTCGAAAGACCCCAACGAGAAGCG
CGATCACATGGTCCTGCTGGAGTTCGTGACCGCCGCCGGGATCACTCTCGGCATGGACGAGCTGTACAAG
GGCGGTACCGGAGGGAGCATGGTGAGCAAGGGCGAGGAGCTGTTCACCGGGGTGGTGCCCATCCTGGTCG
AGCTGGACGGCGACGTAAACGGCCACAAGTTCAGCGTGTCCGGCGAGGGTGAGGGCGATGCCACCTACGG
CAAGCTGACCCTGAAGTTCATCTGCACCACCGGCAAGCTGCCCGTGCCCTGGCCCACCCTCGTGACCACC
CTGACCTACGGCGTGCAGTGCTTCAGCCGCTACCCCGACCACATGAAGCAGCACGACTTCTTCAAGTCCG
CCATGCCCGAAGGCTACATCCAGGAGCGCACCATCTTCTTCAAGGACGACGGCAACTACAAGACCCGCGC
CGAGGTGAAGTTCGAGGGCGACACCCTGGTGAACCGCATCGAGCTGAAGGGCATCGACTTCAAGGAGGAC
GGCAACATCCTGGGGCATAAGCTGGAGTACAACCTTGGCCAGAACGTTTTTATCGAGGGTACGCTGCCGA
TGGGTGTCGTCCGCCCGCTGACTGAAGTCGAGATGGACCATTACCGCGAGCCGTTCCTGAATCCTGTTGA
CCGCGAGCCACTGTGGCGCTTCCCAAACGAGCTGCCAATCGCCGGTGAGCCAGCGAACATCGTCGCGCTG
GTCGAAGAATACATGGACTGGCTGCACCAGTCCCCTGTCCCGAAGCTGCTGTTCTGGGGCACCCCAGGCG
TTCTGATCCCACCGGCCGAAGCCGCTCGCCTGGCCAAAAGCCTGCCTAACTGCAAGGCTGTGGACATCGG
CCCGGGTCTGAATCTGCTGCAAGAAGACAACCCGGACCTGATCGGCAGCGAGATCGCGCGCTGGCTGTCG
ACGCTCGAGATTTCCGGCTGAAAGCTTGGCTGTTTTGGCGGATGAGAGAAGATTTTCAGCCTGATACAGA
TTAAATCAGAACGCAGAAGCGGTCTGATAAAACAGAATTTGCCTGGCGGCAGTAGCGCGGTGGTCCCACC
TGACCCCATGCCGAACTCAGAAGTGAAACGCCGTAGCGCCGATGGTAGTGTGGGGTCTCCCCATGCGAGA
GTAGGGAACTGCCAGGCATCAAATAAAACGAAAGGCTCAGTCGAAAGACTGGGCCTTTCGTTTTATCTGT
TGTTTGTCGGTGAACGCTCTCCTGAGTAGGACAAATCCGCCGGGAGCGGATTTGAACGTTGCGAAGCAAC
GGCCCGGAGGGTGGCGGGCAGGACGCCCGCCATAAACTGCCAGGCATCAAATTAAGCAGAAGGCCATCCT
GACGGATGGCCTTTTTGCGTTTCTACAAACTCTTTTGTTTATTTTTCTAAATACATTCAAATATGTATCC
GCTCATGAGACAATAACCCTGATAAATGCTTCAATAATATTGAAAAAGGAAGAGTATGAGTATTCAACAT
TTCCGTGTCGCCCTTATTCCCTTTTTTGCGGCATTTTGCCTTCCTGTTTTTGCTCACCCAGAAACGCTGG
TGAAAGTAAAAGATGCTGAAGATCAGTTGGGTGCACGAGTGGGTTACATCGAACTGGATCTCAACAGCGG
TAAGATCCTTGAGAGTTTTCGCCCCGAAGAACGTTTTCCAATGATGAGCACTTTTAAAGTTCTGCTATGT
GGCGCGGTATTATCCCGTGTTGACGCCGGGCAAGAGCAACTCGGTCGCCGCATACACTATTCTCAGAATG
ACTTGGTTGAGTACTCACCAGTCACAGAAAAGCATCTTACGGATGGCATGACAGTAAGAGAATTATGCAG
TGCTGCCATAACCATGAGTGATAACACTGCGGCCAACTTACTTCTGACAACGATCGGAGGACCGAAGGAG
CTAACCGCTTTTTTGCACAACATGGGGGATCATGTAACTCGCCTTGATCGTTGGGAACCGGAGCTGAATG
AAGCCATACCAAACGACGAGCGTGACACCACGATGCCTGTAGCAATGGCAACAACGTTGCGCAAACTATT
AACTGGCGAACTACTTACTCTAGCTTCCCGGCAACAATTAATAGACTGGATGGAGGCGGATAAAGTTGCA
GGACCACTTCTGCGCTCGGCCCTTCCGGCTGGCTGGTTTATTGCTGATAAATCTGGAGCCGGTGAGCGTG
GGTCTCGCGGTATCATTGCAGCACTGGGGCCAGATGGTAAGCCCTCCCGTATCGTAGTTATCTACACGAC
GGGGAGTCAGGCAACTATGGATGAACGAAATAGACAGATCGCTGAGATAGGTGCCTCACTGATTAAGCAT
TGGTAACTGTCAGACCAAGTTTACTCATATATACTTTAGATTGATTTAAAACTTCATTTTTAATTTAAAA
GGATCTAGGTGAAGATCCTTTTTGATAATCTCATGACCAAAATCCCTTAACGTGAGTTTTCGTTCCACTG
AGCGTCAGACCCCGTAGAAAAGATCAAAGGATCTTCTTGAGATCCTTTTTTTCTGCGCGTAATCTGCTGC
TTGCAAACAAAACAACCACCGCTACCAGCGGTGGTTTGTTTGCCGGATCAAGAGCTACCAACTCTTTTTC
CGAAGGTAACTGGCTTCAGCAGAGCGCAGATACCAAATACTGTCCTTCTAGTGTAGCCGTAGTTAGGCCA
CCACTTCAAGAACTCTGTAGCACCGCCTACATACCTCGCTCTGCTAATCCTGTTACCAGTGGCTGCTGCC
AGTGGCGATAAGTCGTGTCTTACCGGGTTGGACTCAAGACGATAGTTACCGGATAAGGCGCAGCGGTCGG
GCTGAACGGGGGGTTCGTGCACACAGCCCAGCTTGGAGCGAACGACCTACACCGAACTGAGATACCTACA
GCGTGAGCTATGAGAAAGCGCCACGCTTCCCGAAGGGAGAAAGGCGGACAGGTATCCGGTAAGCGGCAGG
GTCGGAACAGGAGAGCGCACGAGGGAGCTTCCAGGGGGAAACGCCTGGTATCTTTATAGTCCTGTCGGGT
TTCGCCACCTCTGACTTGAGCGTCGATTTTTGTGATGCTCGTCAGGGGGGCGGAGCCTATGGAAAAACGC
CAGCAACGCGGCCTTTTTACGGTTCCTGGCCTTTTGCTGGCCTTTTGCTCACATGTTCTTTCCTGCGTTA
TCCCCTGATTCTGTGGATAACCGTATTACCGCCTTTGAGTGAGCTGATACCGCTCGCCGCAGCCGAACGA
CCGAGCGCAGCGAGTCAGTGAGCGAGGAAGCGGAAGAGCGCCTGATGCGGTATTTTCTCCTTACGCATCT
GTGCGGTATTTCACACCGCATATGGTGCACTCTCAGTACAATCTGCTCTGATGCCGCATAGTTAAGCCAG
TATACACTCCGCTATCGCTACGTGACTGGGTCATGGCTGCGCCCCGACACCCGCCAACACCCGCTGACGC
GCCCTGACGGGCTTGTCTGCTCCCGGCATCCGCTTACAGACAAGCTGTGACCGTCTCCGGGAGCTGCATG
TGTCAGAGGTTTTCACCGTCATCACCGAAACGCGCGAGGCAGCAGATCAATTCGCGCGCGAAGGCGAAGC
GGCATGCATAATGTGCCTGTCAAATGGACGAAGCAGGGATTCTGCAAACCCTATGCTACTCCGTCAAGCC
GTCAATTGTCTGATTCGTTACCAATTATGACAACTTGACGGCTACATCATTCACTTTTTCTTCACAACCG
GCACGGAACTCGCTCGGGCTGGCCCCGGTGCATTTTTTAAATACCCGCGAGAAATAGAGTTGATCGTCAA
AACCAACATTGCGACCGACGGTGGCGATAGGCATCCGGGTGGTGCTCAAAAGCAGCTTCGCCTGGCTGAT
ACGTTGGTCCTCGCGCCAGCTTAAGACGCTAATCCCTAACTGCTGGCGGAAAAGATGTGACAGACGCGAC
GGCGACAAGCAAACATGCTGTGCGACGCTGGCGATATCAAAATTGCTGTCTGCCAGGTGATCGCTGATGT
ACTGACAAGCCTCGCGTACCCGATTATCCATCGGTGGATGGAGCGACTCGTTAATCGCTTCCATGCGCCG
CAGTAACAATTGCTCAAGCAGATTTATCGCCAGCAGCTCCGAATAGCGCCCTTCCCCTTGCCCGGCGTTA
ATGATTTGCCCAAACAGGTCGCTGAAATGCGGCTGGTGCGCTTCATCCGGGCGAAAGAACCCCGTATTGG
CAAATATTGACGGCCAGTTAAGCCATTCATGCCAGTAGGCGCGCGGACGAAAGTAAACCCACTGGTGATA
CCATTCGCGAGCCTCCGGATGACGACCGTAGTGATGAATCTCTCCTGGCGGGAACAGCAAAATATCACCC
GGTCGGCAAACAAATTCTCGTCCCTGATTTTTCACCACCCCCTGACCGCGAATGGTGAGATTGAGAATAT
AACCTTTCATTCCCAGCGGTCGGTCGATAAAAAAATCGAGATAACCGTTGGCCTCAATCGGCGTTAAACC
CGCCACCAGATGGGCATTAAACGAGTATCCCGGCAGCAGGGGATCATTTTGCGCTTCAGCCAT
